Addgene plasmid #55142: mCherry-TBRII-N-18
Purpose: Localization: Membrane Receptor, Excitation: 587, Emission: 610
Depositing lab: Michael Davidson. Depositing organization: Florida State University, Tallahassee.
Backbone
  Vector backbone: mCherry-N1
  Backbone size w/o insert (bp): 4750
  Vector type: Mammalian Expression
  Selectable markers: Neomycin (select with G418)
Growth in bacteria
  Bacterial resistance: Kanamycin, 50 μg/mL
  Growth temperature: 37°C
  Growth strain: DH5alpha
  Copy number: High Copy
Gene/Insert
  Gene/Insert name: TBRII (alt name: TGFBR2)
  Species: H. sapiens (human)
  Mutation: H385N
  GenBank ID: NM_001024847.2
  Entrez Gene: TGFBR2 (a.k.a. AAT3, FAA3, LDS1B, LDS2, LDS2B, MFS2, RIIC, TAAD2, TBR-ii, TBRII, TGFR-2, TGFbeta-RII, tbetaR-II)
  Promoter: CMV
  Tag / fusion protein: mCherry (C terminal on backbone)
  Cloning method: Unknown
  Sequencing primers: 5′ CMV-F; 3′ SV40pA-R
Terms and licenses: Academic/Nonprofit Terms; Industry Terms: Not Available to Industry
Depositor comments: TBRII contains the H385N mutation . Excitation = 587; Emission = 610
How to cite: mCherry-TBRII-N-18 was a gift from Michael Davidson (Addgene plasmid # 55142 ; http://n2t.net/addgene:55142 ; RRID:Addgene_55142)
