[The description below was written by a language model from this plasmid's Addgene catalogue record and pLannotate feature annotations shown in this document.]
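Description:
mCherry-TBRII-N-18 is a mammalian expression plasmid built on the mCherry-N1 backbone that produces the TGF-beta type II receptor (TBRII, TGFBR2) fused at its C terminus to the red fluorescent protein mCherry. The catalogue lists the insert as human and notes that it carries an H385N substitution. The automated feature annotation labels the receptor coding region by its best match to the mouse Tgfbr2 protein entry, which may simply reflect close homology between the orthologues, but the record does not resolve this discrepancy. Transcription is driven by the human cytomegalovirus immediate early enhancer and promoter. The receptor open reading frame is followed by a short linker interval and then mCherry, and the transcript terminates at an SV40 polyadenylation signal. The small large T antigen fragment annotated just upstream of that signal is residual SV40 sequence, not a functional gene.

The plasmid is maintained in bacteria through a high-copy ColE1/pUC-type origin and is selected with kanamycin. A single NeoR/KanR (aminoglycoside phosphotransferase) gene serves both hosts. A bacterial bla-type promoter expresses it in E. coli, while the SV40 enhancer/early promoter and the HSV TK polyadenylation signal allow G418 selection of transfected mammalian cells. An f1 origin is also present, and the short ble and bGH poly(A) fragments appear to be backbone remnants. The construct belongs to a set of fluorescent protein localization markers. It is intended for imaging a membrane receptor in mammalian cells by red fluorescence, with excitation at about 587 nm and emission at about 610 nm.
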