Features (pLannotate 1.2.2; 14 found; start..end, strand, type, name):
     84..387     +  enhancer       CMV enhancer: human cytomegalovirus immediate early enhancer
    388..591     +  promoter       CMV promoter: human cytomegalovirus (CMV) immediate early promoter
    626..2401    +  CDS            Tgfbr2: TGFR2_MOUSE - Experimental evidence at protein level: Swiss-Prot protein existence level 1. Transmembrane serine/threonine kinase forming with the TGF- beta type I serine/threonine kinase receptor, TGFBR1, the non- promiscuous receptor for the TGF-beta cytokines TGFB1, TGFB2 and TGFB3. Transduces the TGFB1, TGFB2 and TGFB3 signal from the cell surface to the cytoplasm and is thus regulating a plethora of physiological and pathological processes including cell cycle arrest in epithelial and hematopoietic cells, control of mesenchymal cell proliferation and differentiation, wound healing, extrac
   2456..3163    +  CDS            mCherry: mCherry is a basic (constitutively fluorescent) red fluorescent protein published in 2004, derived from Discosoma sp.. It is reported to be a very rapidly-maturing monomer with low acid sensitivity.
   3183..3266    +  CDS            large T antigen (fragment): large T antigen from SV40 (simian virus 40)
   3289..3410    +  polyA_signal   SV40 poly(A) signal: SV40 polyadenylation signal
   3444..3872    -  rep_origin     f1 ori (sequence partly withheld): f1 bacteriophage origin of replication; arrow indicates direction of (+) strand synthesis
   3899..4003    +  promoter       AmpR promoter: bla
   4005..4362    +  promoter       SV40 promoter: SV40 enhancer and early promoter
   4397..5191    +  CDS            NeoR/KanR: aminoglycoside phosphotransferase from Tn5; aph(3')-II (or nptII); confers resistance to neomycin, kanamycin, and G418 (Geneticin®)
   5212..5364    +  CDS            ble (fragment): BLE_KLEPN - Experimental evidence at protein level: Swiss-Prot protein existence level 1. Binding protein with a strong affinity to the bleomycin family of antibiotics. Binds to CL990; an antimitotic-antibiotic compound. From Klebsiella pneumoniae.
   5423..5470    +  polyA_signal   HSV TK poly(A) signal: herpes simplex virus thymidine kinase polyadenylation signal (Cole and Stacy, 1985)
   5561..5577    -  polyA_signal   bGH poly(A) signal (fragment): bovine growth hormone polyadenylation signal
   5799..6387    +  rep_origin     ori: high-copy-number ColE1/pMB1/pBR322/pUC origin of replication
>Addgene plasmid #55142 | mCherry-TBRII-N-18 | addgene full sequence | sequence record 246530 | Addgene NGS Result
ATAACCGTATTACCGCCATGCATTAGTTATTAATAGTAATCAATTACGGGGTCATTAGTTCATAGCCCAT
ATATGGAGTTCCGCGTTACATAACTTACGGTAAATGGCCCGCCTGGCTGACCGCCCAACGACCCCCGCCC
ATTGACGTCAATAATGACGTATGTTCCCATAGTAACGCCAATAGGGACTTTCCATTGACGTCAATGGGTG
GAGTATTTACGGTAAACTGCCCACTTGGCAGTACATCAAGTGTATCATATGCCAAGTACGCCCCCTATTG
ACGTCAATGACGGTAAATGGCCCGCCTGGCATTATGCCCAGTACATGACCTTATGGGACTTTCCTACTTG
GCAGTACATCTACGTATTAGTCATCGCTATTACCATGGTGATGCGGTTTTGGCAGTACATCAATGGGCGT
GGATAGCGGTTTGACTCACGGGGATTTCCAAGTCTCCACCCCATTGACGTCAATGGGAGTTTGTTTTGGC
ACCAAAATCAACGGGACTTTCCAAAATGTCGTAACAACTCCGCCCCATTGACGCAAATGGGCGGTAGGCG
TGTACGGTGGGAGGTCTATATAAGCAGAGCTGGTTTAGTGAACCGTCAGATCCGCTAGCGCCACCATGGG
TCGGGGGCTGCTCAGGGGCCTGTGGCCGCTGCACATCGTCCTGTGGACGCGTATCGCCAGCACGATCCCA
CCGCACGTTCAGAAGTCGGATGTGGAAATGGAGGCCCAGAAAGATGAAATCATCTGCCCCAGCTGTAATA
GGACTGCCCATCCACTGAGACATATTAATAACGACATGATAGTCACTGACAACAACGGTGCAGTCAAGTT
TCCACAACTGTGTAAATTTTGTGATGTGAGATTTTCCACCTGTGACAACCAGAAATCCTGCATGAGCAAC
TGCAGCATCACCTCCATCTGTGAGAAGCCACAGGAAGTCTGTGTGGCTGTATGGAGAAAGAATGACGAGA
ACATAACACTAGAGACAGTTTGCCATGACCCCAAGCTCCCCTACCATGACTTTATTCTGGAAGATGCTGC
TTCTCCAAAGTGCATTATGAAGGAAAAAAAAAAGCCTGGTGAGACTTTCTTCATGTGTTCCTGTAGCTCT
GATGAGTGCAATGACAACATCATCTTCTCAGAAGAATATAACACCAGCAATCCTGACTTGTTGCTAGTCA
TATTTCAAGTGACAGGCATCAGCCTCCTGCCACCACTGGGAGTTGCCATATCTGTCATCATCATCTTCTA
CTGCTACCGCGTTAACCGGCAGCAGAAGCTGAGTTCAACCTGGGAAACCGGCAAGACGCGGAAGCTCATG
GAGTTCAGCGAGCACTGTGCCATCATCCTGGAAGATGACCGCTCTGACATCAGCTCCACGTGTGCCAACA
ACATCAACCACAACACAGAGCTGCTGCCCATTGAGCTGGACACCCTGGTGGGGAAAGGTCGCTTTGCTGA
GGTCTATAAGGCCAAGCTGAAGCAGAACACTTCAGAGCAGTTTGAGACAGTGGCAGTCAAGATCTTTCCC
TATGAGGAGTATGCCTCTTGGAAGACAGAGAAGGACATCTTCTCAGACATCAATCTGAAGCATGAGAACA
TACTCCAGTTCCTGACGGCTGAGGAGCGGAAGACGGAGTTGGGGAAACAATACTGGCTGATCACCGCCTT
CCACGCCAAGGGCAACCTACAGGAGTACCTGACGCGGCATGTCATCAGCTGGGAGGACCTGCGCAAGCTG
GGCAGCTCCCTCGCCCGGGGGATTGCTAACCTCCACAGTGATCACACTCCATGTGGGAGGCCCAAGATGC
CCATCGTGCACAGGGACCTCAAGAGCTCCAATATCCTCGTGAAGAACGACCTAACCTGCTGCCTGTGTGA
CTTTGGGCTTTCCCTGCGTCTGGACCCTACTCTGTCTGTGGATGACCTGGCTAACAGTGGGCAGGTGGGA
ACTGCAAGATACATGGCTCCAGAAGTCCTAGAATCCAGGATGAATTTGGAGAATGTTGAGTCCTTCAAGC
AGACCGATGTCTACTCCATGGCTCTGGTGCTCTGGGAAATGACATCTCGCTGTAATGCAGTGGGAGAAGT
AAAAGATTATGAGCCTCCATTTGGTTCCAAGGTGCGGGAGCACCCCTGTGTCGAAAGCATGAAGGACAAC
GTGTTGAGAGATCGAGGGCGACCAGAAATTCCCAGCTTCTGGCTCAACCACCAGGGCATCCAGATGGTGT
GTGAGACGTTGACTGAGTGCTGGGACCACGACCCAGAGGCCCGTCTCACAGCCCAGTGTGTGGCAGAACG
CTTCAGTGAGCTGGAGCATCTGGACAGGCTCTCGGGGAGGAGCTGCTCGGAGGAGAAGATTCCTGAAGAC
GGCTCCCTAAACACTACCAAAAGCAGCGGTGGAGCAAGCGCAGCCAGTGGTAGCGCGGATCCACCGGTCG
CCACCATGGTGAGCAAGGGCGAGGAGGATAACATGGCCATCATCAAGGAGTTCATGCGCTTCAAGGTGCA
CATGGAGGGCTCCGTGAACGGCCACGAGTTCGAGATCGAGGGCGAGGGCGAGGGCCGCCCCTACGAGGGC
ACCCAGACCGCCAAGCTGAAGGTGACCAAGGGTGGCCCCCTGCCCTTCGCCTGGGACATCCTGTCCCCTC
AGTTCATGTACGGCTCCAAGGCCTACGTGAAGCACCCCGCCGACATCCCCGACTACTTGAAGCTGTCCTT
CCCCGAGGGCTTCAAGTGGGAGCGCGTGATGAACTTCGAGGACGGCGGCGTGGTGACCGTGACCCAGGAC
TCCTCCCTGCAGGACGGCGAGTTCATCTACAAGGTGAAGCTGCGCGGCACCAACTTCCCCTCCGACGGCC
CCGTAATGCAGAAGAAGACCATGGGCTGGGAGGCCTCCTCCGAGCGGATGTACCCCGAGGACGGCGCCCT
GAAGGGCGAGATCAAGCAGAGGCTGAAGCTGAAGGACGGCGGCCACTACGACGCTGAGGTCAAGACCACC
TACAAGGCCAAGAAGCCCGTGCAGCTGCCCGGCGCCTACAACGTCAACATCAAGTTGGACATCACCTCCC
ACAACGAGGACTACACCATCGTGGAACAGTACGAACGCGCCGAGGGCCGCCACTCCACCGGCGGCATGGA
CGAGCTGTACAAGTAAAGCGGCCGCGACTCTAGATCATAATCAGCCATACCACATTTGTAGAGGTTTTAC
TTGCTTTAAAAAACCTCCCACACCTCCCCCTGAACCTGAAACATAAAATGAATGCAATTGTTGTTGTTAA
CTTGTTTATTGCAGCTTATAATGGTTACAAATAAAGCAATAGCATCACAAATTTCACAAATAAAGCATTT
TTTTCACTGCATTCTAGTTGTGGTTTGTCCAAACTCATCAATGTATCTTAAGGCGTAAATTGTAAGCGTT
AATATTTTGTTAAAATTCGCGTTAAATTTTTGTTAAATCAGCTCATTTTTTAACCAATAGGCCGAAATCG
GCAAAATCCCTTATAAATCAAAAGAATAGACCGAGATAGGGT
[37 nt withheld, positions 3543-3579]
AAAGAACGTGGACTCCAACGTCAAAGG
[49 nt withheld, positions 3607-3655]
T
[91 nt withheld, positions 3657-3747]
G
[124 nt withheld, positions 3749-3872]
CAGGTGGCACTTTTCGGGGAAATGTGCGCGGAACCCCTATTTGTTTATTTTTCTAAATACATTCAAATAT
GTATCCGCTCATGAGACAATAACCCTGATAAATGCTTCAATAATATTGAAAAAGGAAGAGTCCTGAGGCG
GAAAGAACCAGCTGTGGAATGTGTGTCAGTTAGGGTGTGGAAAGTCCCCAGGCTCCCCAGCAGGCAGAAG
TATGCAAAGCATGCATCTCAATTAGTCAGCAACCAGGTGTGGAAAGTCCCCAGGCTCCCCAGCAGGCAGA
AGTATGCAAAGCATGCATCTCAATTAGTCAGCAACCATAGTCCCGCCCCTAACTCCGCCCATCCCGCCCC
TAACTCCGCCCAGTTCCGCCCATTCTCCGCCCCATGGCTGACTAATTTTTTTTATTTATGCAGAGGCCGA
GGCCGCCTCGGCCTCTGAGCTATTCCAGAAGTAGTGAGGAGGCTTTTTTGGAGGCCTAGGCTTTTGCAAA
GATCGATCAAGAGACAGGATGAGGATCGTTTCGCATGATTGAACAAGATGGATTGCACGCAGGTTCTCCG
GCCGCTTGGGTGGAGAGGCTATTCGGCTATGACTGGGCACAACAGACAATCGGCTGCTCTGATGCCGCCG
TGTTCCGGCTGTCAGCGCAGGGGCGCCCGGTTCTTTTTGTCAAGACCGACCTGTCCGGTGCCCTGAATGA
ACTGCAAGACGAGGCAGCGCGGCTATCGTGGCTGGCCACGACGGGCGTTCCTTGCGCAGCTGTGCTCGAC
GTTGTCACTGAAGCGGGAAGGGACTGGCTGCTATTGGGCGAAGTGCCGGGGCAGGATCTCCTGTCATCTC
ACCTTGCTCCTGCCGAGAAAGTATCCATCATGGCTGATGCAATGCGGCGGCTGCATACGCTTGATCCGGC
TACCTGCCCATTCGACCACCAAGCGAAACATCGCATCGAGCGAGCACGTACTCGGATGGAAGCCGGTCTT
GTCGATCAGGATGATCTGGACGAAGAGCATCAGGGGCTCGCGCCAGCCGAACTGTTCGCCAGGCTCAAGG
CGAGCATGCCCGACGGCGAGGATCTCGTCGTGACCCATGGCGATGCCTGCTTGCCGAATATCATGGTGGA
AAATGGCCGCTTTTCTGGATTCATCGACTGTGGCCGGCTGGGTGTGGCGGACCGCTATCAGGACATAGCG
TTGGCTACCCGTGATATTGCTGAAGAGCTTGGCGGCGAATGGGCTGACCGCTTCCTCGTGCTTTACGGTA
TCGCCGCTCCCGATTCGCAGCGCATCGCCTTCTATCGCCTTCTTGACGAGTTCTTCTGAGCGGGACTCTG
GGGTTCGAAATGACCGACCAAGCGACGCCCAACCTGCCATCACGAGATTTCGATTCCACCGCCGCCTTCT
ATGAAAGGTTGGGCTTCGGAATCGTTTTCCGGGACGCCGGCTGGATGATCCTCCAGCGCGGGGATCTCAT
GCTGGAGTTCTTCGCCCACCCTAGGGGGAGGCTAACTGAAACACGGAAGGAGACAATACCGGAAGGAACC
CGCGCTATGACGGCAATAAAAAGACAGAATAAAACGCACGGTGTTGGGTCGTTTGTTCATAAACGCGGGG
TTCGGTCCCAGGGCTGGCACTCTGTCGATACCCCACCGAGACCCCATTGGGGCCAATACGCCCGCGTTTC
TTCCTTTTCCCCACCCCACCCCCCAAGTTCGGGTGAAGGCCCAGGGCTCGCAGCCAACGTCGGGGCGGCA
GGCCCTGCCATAGCCTCAGGTTACTCATATATACTTTAGATTGATTTAAAACTTCATTTTTAATTTAAAA
GGATCTAGGTGAAGATCCTTTTTGATAATCTCATGACCAAAATCCCTTAACGTGAGTTTTCGTTCCACTG
AGCGTCAGACCCCGTAGAAAAGATCAAAGGATCTTCTTGAGATCCTTTTTTTCTGCGCGTAATCTGCTGC
TTGCAAACAAAAAAACCACCGCTACCAGCGGTGGTTTGTTTGCCGGATCAAGAGCTACCAACTCTTTTTC
CGAAGGTAACTGGCTTCAGCAGAGCGCAGATACCAAATACTGTTCTTCTAGTGTAGCCGTAGTTAGGCCA
CCACTTCAAGAACTCTGTAGCACCGCCTACATACCTCGCTCTGCTAATCCTGTTACCAGTGGCTGCTGCC
AGTGGCGATAAGTCGTGTCTTACCGGGTTGGACTCAAGACGATAGTTACCGGATAAGGCGCAGCGGTCGG
GCTGAACGGGGGGTTCGTGCACACAGCCCAGCTTGGAGCGAACGACCTACACCGAACTGAGATACCTACA
GCGTGAGCTATGAGAAAGCGCCACGCTTCCCGAAGGGAGAAAGGCGGACAGGTATCCGGTAAGCGGCAGG
GTCGGAACAGGAGAGCGCACGAGGGAGCTTCCAGGGGGAAACGCCTGGTATCTTTATAGTCCTGTCGGGT
TTCGCCACCTCTGACTTGAGCGTCGATTTTTGTGATGCTCGTCAGGGGGGCGGAGCCTATGGAAAAACGC
CAGCAACGCGGCCTTTTTACGGTTCCTGGCCTTTTGCTGGCCTTTTGCTCACATGTTCTTTCCTGCGTTA
TCCCCTGATTCTGTGG
